Addgene plasmid #114087: pUC19-U6-FnCas12a crRNA-BsmBI cassette (BPK4446)
Purpose: U6 promoter crRNA entry vector used for all FnCas12a crRNAs (clone spacer oligos into BsmBI cassette)
Depositing lab: Keith Joung & Benjamin Kleinstiver. Depositing organization: Massachusetts General Hospital. Publication: Engineered CRISPR-Cas12a variants with increased activities and improved targeting ranges for gene, epigenetic and base editing. Kleinstiver BP, Sousa AA, Walton RT, Tak YE, Hsu JY, Clement K, Welch MM, Horng JE, Malagon-Lopez J, Scarfo I, Maus MV, Pinello L, Aryee MJ, Joung JK. Nat Biotechnol. 2019 Feb 11. pii: 10.1038/s41587-018-0011-0. doi: 10.1038/s41587-018-0011-0. PubMed 30742127.
Backbone
  Vector backbone: MLM3636
  Backbone manufacturer: Joung Lab (Addgene plasmid # 43860)
  Vector type: Mammalian Expression
Growth in bacteria
  Bacterial resistance: Ampicillin, 100 μg/mL
  Growth temperature: 37°C
  Growth strain: DH5alpha
  Copy number: High Copy
Gene/Insert
  Gene/Insert name: entry vector for FnCas12a crRNAs (alt name: BPK4446)
  Species: Synthetic
  Cloning method: Restriction Enzyme; 5′ cloning site unknown (unknown if destroyed); 3′ cloning site unknown (unknown if destroyed)
Terms and licenses: Academic/Nonprofit Terms; Industry Terms: Not Available to Industry
How to cite: pUC19-U6-FnCas12a crRNA-BsmBI cassette (BPK4446) was a gift from Keith Joung & Benjamin Kleinstiver (Addgene plasmid # 114087 ; http://n2t.net/addgene:114087 ; RRID:Addgene_114087)
