[The description below was written by a language model from this plasmid's Addgene catalogue record and pLannotate feature annotations shown in this document.]
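Description:
pUC19-U6-FnCas12a crRNA-BsmBI cassette (BPK4446) is a small (about 2.2 kb) synthetic entry vector for expressing CRISPR RNAs for Francisella novicida Cas12a (FnCas12a) in mammalian cells. It is built on the MLM3636 guide-RNA backbone, a pUC-type plasmid. It is propagated in E. coli at high copy through a ColE1/pUC origin of replication and is selected with ampicillin through a β-lactamase gene driven by its native bla promoter. There is no mammalian selection marker or reporter in the annotated features, and no nuclease is encoded, so FnCas12a must be supplied from a separate construct.

The functional payload is a human U6 promoter, an RNA polymerase III promoter well suited to producing short, uncapped, non-polyadenylated transcripts with defined ends. According to the record, it is followed by the FnCas12a crRNA element and a BsmBI cloning cassette. The automated feature table does not annotate the crRNA or cassette region itself, which presumably lies in the unannotated stretch between the promoter and the origin. BsmBI is a type IIS enzyme that cuts outside its recognition site, so digestion removes the placeholder and leaves defined overhangs. Annealed spacer oligonucleotides can then be ligated in directionally to create a complete, target-specific crRNA. A short fragment resembling a Gateway attB1 site is also annotated upstream of the promoter; it appears to be a partial match or a remnant and has no stated role.

The depositors describe the plasmid as the common entry vector for all of their FnCas12a crRNAs, from work on Cas12a variants for gene, epigenetic and base editing.
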