Features (pLannotate 1.2.2; 5 found; start..end, strand, type, name):
     13..30      +  protein_bind   attB1 (fragment): mutant version of attB; recombination site for the Gateway® BP reaction BP Clonase™
     82..322     +  promoter       U6 promoter: RNA polymerase III promoter for human U6 snRNA
    475..1063    -  rep_origin     ori: high-copy-number ColE1/pMB1/pBR322/pUC origin of replication
   1234..2094    -  CDS            AmpR: β-lactamase; bla; confers resistance to ampicillin, carbenicillin, and related antibiotics
   2095..2199    -  promoter       AmpR promoter: bla
>Addgene plasmid #114087 | pUC19-U6-FnCas12a crRNA-BsmBI cassette (BPK4446) | addgene full sequence | sequence record 220506 | Addgene NGS Result
GACGTCGCTAGCTGTACAAAAAAGCAGGCTTTAAAGGAACCAATTCAGTCGACTGGATCCGGTACCAAGG
TCGGGCAGGAAGAGGGCCTATTTCCCATGATTCCTTCATATTTGCATATACGATACAAGGCTGTTAGAGA
GATAATTAGAATTAATTTGACTGTAAACACAAAGATATTAGTACAAAATACGTGACGTAGAAAGTAATAA
TTTCTTGGGTAGTTTGCAGTTTTAAAATTATGTTTTAAAATGGACTATCATATGCTTACCGTAACTTGAA
AGTATTTCGATTTCTTGGCTTTATATATCTTGTGGAAAGGACGAAACACCGAATTTCTACTGTTGTAGAT
GGAGACGATTAATGCGTCTCCTTTTTTTAAGCTTGGGCCGCTCGAGGTACCTCTCTACATATGACATGTG
AGCAAAAGGCCAGCAAAAGGCCAGGAACCGTAAAAAGGCCGCGTTGCTGGCGTTTTTCCATAGGCTCCGC
CCCCCTGACGAGCATCACAAAAATCGACGCTCAAGTCAGAGGTGGCGAAACCCGACAGGACTATAAAGAT
ACCAGGCGTTTCCCCCTGGAAGCTCCCTCGTGCGCTCTCCTGTTCCGACCCTGCCGCTTACCGGATACCT
GTCCGCCTTTCTCCCTTCGGGAAGCGTGGCGCTTTCTCATAGCTCACGCTGTAGGTATCTCAGTTCGGTG
TAGGTCGTTCGCTCCAAGCTGGGCTGTGTGCACGAACCCCCCGTTCAGCCCGACCGCTGCGCCTTATCCG
GTAACTATCGTCTTGAGTCCAACCCGGTAAGACACGACTTATCGCCACTGGCAGCAGCCACTGGTAACAG
GATTAGCAGAGCGAGGTATGTAGGCGGTGCTACAGAGTTCTTGAAGTGGTGGCCTAACTACGGCTACACT
AGAAGAACAGTATTTGGTATCTGCGCTCTGCTGAAGCCAGTTACCTTCGGAAAAAGAGTTGGTAGCTCTT
GATCCGGCAAACAAACCACCGCTGGTAGCGGTGGTTTTTTTGTTTGCAAGCAGCAGATTACGCGCAGAAA
AAAAGGATCTCAAGAAGATCCTTTGATCTTTTCTACGGGGTCTGACGCTCAGTGGAACGAAAACTCACGT
TAAGGGATTTTGGTCATGAGATTATCAAAAAGGATCTTCACCTAGATCCTTTTAAATTAAAAATGAAGTT
TTAAATCAATCTAAAGTATATATGAGTAAACTTGGTCTGACAGTTACCAATGCTTAATCAGTGAGGCACC
TATCTCAGCGATCTGTCTATTTCGTTCATCCATAGTTGCCTGACTCCCCGTCGTGTAGATAACTACGATA
CGGGAGGGCTTACCATCTGGCCCCAGTGCTGCAATGATACCGCGAGACCCACGCTCACCGGCTCCAGATT
TATCAGCAATAAACCAGCCAGCCGGAAGGGCCGAGCGCAGAAGTGGTCCTGCAACTTTATCCGCCTCCAT
CCAGTCTATTAATTGTTGCCGGGAAGCTAGAGTAAGTAGTTCGCCAGTTAATAGTTTGCGCAACGTTGTT
GCCATTGCTACAGGCATCGTGGTGTCACGCTCGTCGTTTGGTATGGCTTCATTCAGCTCCGGTTCCCAAC
GATCAAGGCGAGTTACATGATCCCCCATGTTGTGCAAAAAAGCGGTTAGCTCCTTCGGTCCTCCGATCGT
TGTCAGAAGTAAGTTGGCCGCAGTGTTATCACTCATGGTTATGGCAGCACTGCATAATTCTCTTACTGTC
ATGCCATCCGTAAGATGCTTTTCTGTGACTGGTGAGTACTCAACCAAGTCATTCTGAGAATAGTGTATGC
GGCGACCGAGTTGCTCTTGCCCGGCGTCAATACGGGATAATACCGCGCCACATAGCAGAACTTTAAAAGT
GCTCATCATTGGAAAACGTTCTTCGGGGCGAAAACTCTCAAGGATCTTACCGCTGTTGAGATCCAGTTCG
ATGTAACCCACTCGTGCACCCAACTGATCTTCAGCATCTTTTACTTTCACCAGCGTTTCTGGGTGAGCAA
AAACAGGAAGGCAAAATGCCGCAAAAAAGGGAATAAGGGCGACACGGAAATGTTGAATACTCATACTCTT
CCTTTTTCAATATTATTGAAGCATTTATCAGGGTTATTGTCTCATGAGCGGATACATATTTGAATGTATT
TAGAAAAATAAACAAATAGGGGTTCCGCGCACATTTCCCCGAAAAGTGCCACCT
